Addgene plasmid #115947: pTW120
Purpose: ORF insert for replicon MoClo
Depositing lab: Ron Weiss. Depositing organization: Massachusetts Institute of Technology. Publication: Small-molecule-based regulation of RNA-delivered circuits in mammalian cells. Wagner TE, Becraft JR, Bodner K, Teague B, Zhang X, Woo A, Porter E, Alburquerque B, Dobosh B, Andries O, Sanders NN, Beal J, Densmore D, Kitada T, Weiss R. Nat Chem Biol. 2018 Nov;14(11):1043-1050. doi: 10.1038/s41589-018-0146-9. Epub 2018 Oct 16. PubMed 30327560.
Backbone
  Vector backbone: pUC19
  Vector type: Synthetic Biology
Growth in bacteria
  Bacterial resistance: Ampicillin, 100 μg/mL
  Growth temperature: 37°C
  Growth strain: DH5alpha
  Copy number: High Copy
Gene/Insert
  Gene/Insert name: Lvl0 TetR SapI/BsaI Mut
  Species: E. coli
  Cloning method: Gateway Cloning
Terms and licenses: Academic/Nonprofit Terms; Industry Terms: Not Available to Industry
How to cite: pTW120 was a gift from Ron Weiss (Addgene plasmid # 115947 ; http://n2t.net/addgene:115947 ; RRID:Addgene_115947)
