[The description below was written by a language model from this plasmid's Addgene catalogue record and pLannotate feature annotations shown in this document.]
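Description:
pTW120 is a level 0 part plasmid for a Modular Cloning (MoClo) assembly system used to build RNA replicon constructs. It is based on the pUC19 backbone and catalogued as a synthetic biology vector. It is a small (about 3.3 kb) bacterial plasmid maintained at high copy number through the ColE1/pMB1-type pUC origin and selected with ampicillin via the β-lactamase gene and its native bla promoter. Remnants of the pUC19 scaffold are also annotated: a lacZα fragment, the pUC18/19 multiple cloning site, the lac promoter with its operator and CAP binding site, and short fragments of lacI, bom and rop. These appear to be backbone leftovers rather than functional parts of the payload.

The insert is the open reading frame for TetR, the Escherichia coli tetracycline repressor. TetR binds tet operator DNA through an N-terminal helix-turn-helix and loses affinity for it when tetracycline-class ligands are bound. The insert name, "SapI/BsaI Mut", indicates that internal recognition sites for the type IIS enzymes SapI and BsaI were mutated out of the coding sequence. This domestication step normally allows a part to be excised and joined in Golden Gate-style reactions without being cut internally. No eukaryotic promoter, tag or terminator is annotated next to tetR, and the lac promoter points away from it, consistent with a storage plasmid for a bare ORF rather than an expression vector. The record lists Gateway as the cloning method, but no att sites appear in the feature table. The stated purpose is to supply the TetR ORF for replicon MoClo assembly, in the context of small-molecule-regulated, RNA-delivered genetic circuits in mammalian cells.
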