Features (pLannotate 1.2.2; 12 found; start..end, strand, type, name):
    137..236     +  misc_feature   bom (fragment): basis of mobility region from pBR322
    242..399     -  CDS            lacZα (fragment): LacZα fragment of β-galactosidase; lacZ fragment
    396..452     +  misc_feature   MCS: pUC18/19 multiple cloning site
    489..505     -  protein_bind   lac operator: The lac repressor binds to the lac operator to inhibit transcription in E. coli. This inhibition can be relieved by adding lactose or isopropyl-β-D-thiogalactopyranoside (IPTG). lac repressor encoded by lacI
    513..543     -  promoter       lac promoter: promoter for the E. coli lac operon
    558..579     -  protein_bind   CAP binding site: CAP binding activates transcription in the presence of cAMP. E. coli catabolite activator protein
    592..684     -  CDS            lacI (fragment): lac repressor; lacI; The lac repressor binds to the lac operator to inhibit transcription in E. coli. This inhibition can be relieved by adding lactose or isopropyl-β-D-thiogalactopyranoside (IPTG).
    705..1325    +  CDS            tetR: TETR2_ECOLX - Experimental evidence at protein level: Swiss-Prot protein existence level 1. TetR is the repressor of the tetracycline resistance element; its N-terminal region forms a helix-turn-helix structure and binds DNA. Binding of tetracycline to TetR reduces the repressor affinity for the tetracycline resistance gene (tetA) promoter operator sites. From Escherichia coli.
   1515..2103    -  rep_origin     ori: high-copy-number ColE1/pMB1/pBR322/pUC origin of replication
   2274..3134    -  CDS            AmpR: β-lactamase; bla; confers resistance to ampicillin, carbenicillin, and related antibiotics
   3135..3239    -  promoter       AmpR promoter: bla
   3334..35      +  CDS            rop (fragment) (across the origin): Rop protein, which maintains plasmids at low copy number; rop
>Addgene plasmid #115947 | pTW120 | depositor full sequence | sequence record 218896 | pTW120 sequence 3334 bps
TCGCGCGTTTCGGTGATGACGGTGAAAACCTCTGACACATGCAGCTCCCGGAGACGGTCACAGCTTGTCT
GTAAGCGGATGCCGGGAGCAGACAAGCCCGTCAGGGCGCGTCAGCGGGTGTTGGCGGGTGTCGGGGCTGG
CTTAACTATGCGGCATCAGAGCAGATTGTACTGAGAGTGCACCATATGCGGTGTGAAATACCGCACAGAT
GCGTAAGGAGAAAATACCGCATCAGGCGCCATTCGCCATTCAGGCTGCGCAACTGTTGGGAAGGGCGATC
GGTGCGGGCCTCTTCGCTATTACGCCAGCTGGCGAAAGGGGGATGTGCTGCAAGGCGATTAAGTTGGGTA
ACGCCAGGGTTTTCCCAGTCACGACGTTGTAAAACGACGGCCAGTGAATTCGAGCTCGGTACCCGGGGAT
CCTCTAGAGTCGACCTGCAGGCATGCAAGCTTGGCGTAATCATGGTCATAGCTGTTTCCTGTGTGAAATT
GTTATCCGCTCACAATTCCACACAACATACGAGCCGGAAGCATAAAGTGTAAAGCCTGGGGTGCCTAATG
AGTGAGCTAACTCACATTAATTGCGTTGCGCTCACTGCCCGCTTTCCAGTCGGGAAACCTGTCGTGCCAG
CTGCATTAATGAATCGGCCAACGCGCGGGGAGAGGCGGTTTGCGTATTGGGCGCTCTTCCGCTGGTCTCA
CACCATGTCAAGACTCGACAAGAGCAAGGTGATTAACAGTGCACTGGAACTTCTCAATGAAGTTGGGATC
GAGGGGCTGACTACTAGAAAACTCGCACAGAAACTGGGGGTTGAGCAGCCCACCTTGTACTGGCACGTTA
AAAACAAAAGGGCCCTGCTGGATGCTCTGGCCATCGAGATGCTGGATAGGCATCATACCCACTTCTGCCC
TCTGGAAGGAGAATCCTGGCAGGATTTCCTTAGAAACAACGCCAAGTCCTTTCGCTGTGCTCTTCTTAGC
CACCGGGATGGTGCTAAAGTCCATCTCGGCACACGACCAACTGAGAAGCAGTACGAAACTCTCGAGAACC
AGCTGGCCTTTCTCTGTCAACAGGGCTTTTCTCTTGAAAACGCCCTGTACGCACTGAGTGCAGTTGGGCA
CTTTACACTCGGATGTGTTCTGGAGGACCAAGAACATCAGGTGGCAAAGGAAGAGAGGGAGACCCCTACG
ACTGACTCCATGCCCCCTCTCTTGAGGCAGGCAATAGAATTGTTCGACCATCAGGGCGCAGAACCCGCCT
TTCTGTTTGGGCTGGAACTGATTATCTGCGGTCTTGAGAAACAGCTGAAGTGCGAGTCCGGGAGCTAATA
ATGAGACCGCTTCCTCGCTCACTGACTCGCTGCGCTCGGTCGTTCGGCTGCGGCGAGCGGTATCAGCTCA
CTCAAAGGCGGTAATACGGTTATCCACAGAATCAGGGGATAACGCAGGAAAGAACATGTGAGCAAAAGGC
CAGCAAAAGGCCAGGAACCGTAAAAAGGCCGCGTTGCTGGCGTTTTTCCATAGGCTCCGCCCCCCTGACG
AGCATCACAAAAATCGACGCTCAAGTCAGAGGTGGCGAAACCCGACAGGACTATAAAGATACCAGGCGTT
TCCCCCTGGAAGCTCCCTCGTGCGCTCTCCTGTTCCGACCCTGCCGCTTACCGGATACCTGTCCGCCTTT
CTCCCTTCGGGAAGCGTGGCGCTTTCTCATAGCTCACGCTGTAGGTATCTCAGTTCGGTGTAGGTCGTTC
GCTCCAAGCTGGGCTGTGTGCACGAACCCCCCGTTCAGCCCGACCGCTGCGCCTTATCCGGTAACTATCG
TCTTGAGTCCAACCCGGTAAGACACGACTTATCGCCACTGGCAGCAGCCACTGGTAACAGGATTAGCAGA
GCGAGGTATGTAGGCGGTGCTACAGAGTTCTTGAAGTGGTGGCCTAACTACGGCTACACTAGAAGAACAG
TATTTGGTATCTGCGCTCTGCTGAAGCCAGTTACCTTCGGAAAAAGAGTTGGTAGCTCTTGATCCGGCAA
ACAAACCACCGCTGGTAGCGGTGGTTTTTTTGTTTGCAAGCAGCAGATTACGCGCAGAAAAAAAGGATCT
CAAGAAGATCCTTTGATCTTTTCTACGGGGTCTGACGCTCAGTGGAACGAAAACTCACGTTAAGGGATTT
TGGTCATGAGATTATCAAAAAGGATCTTCACCTAGATCCTTTTAAATTAAAAATGAAGTTTTAAATCAAT
CTAAAGTATATATGAGTAAACTTGGTCTGACAGTTACCAATGCTTAATCAGTGAGGCACCTATCTCAGCG
ATCTGTCTATTTCGTTCATCCATAGTTGCCTGACTCCCCGTCGTGTAGATAACTACGATACGGGAGGGCT
TACCATCTGGCCCCAGTGCTGCAATGATACCGCGAGACCCACGCTCACCGGCTCCAGATTTATCAGCAAT
AAACCAGCCAGCCGGAAGGGCCGAGCGCAGAAGTGGTCCTGCAACTTTATCCGCCTCCATCCAGTCTATT
AATTGTTGCCGGGAAGCTAGAGTAAGTAGTTCGCCAGTTAATAGTTTGCGCAACGTTGTTGCCATTGCTA
CAGGCATCGTGGTGTCACGCTCGTCGTTTGGTATGGCTTCATTCAGCTCCGGTTCCCAACGATCAAGGCG
AGTTACATGATCCCCCATGTTGTGCAAAAAAGCGGTTAGCTCCTTCGGTCCTCCGATCGTTGTCAGAAGT
AAGTTGGCCGCAGTGTTATCACTCATGGTTATGGCAGCACTGCATAATTCTCTTACTGTCATGCCATCCG
TAAGATGCTTTTCTGTGACTGGTGAGTACTCAACCAAGTCATTCTGAGAATAGTGTATGCGGCGACCGAG
TTGCTCTTGCCCGGCGTCAATACGGGATAATACCGCGCCACATAGCAGAACTTTAAAAGTGCTCATCATT
GGAAAACGTTCTTCGGGGCGAAAACTCTCAAGGATCTTACCGCTGTTGAGATCCAGTTCGATGTAACCCA
CTCGTGCACCCAACTGATCTTCAGCATCTTTTACTTTCACCAGCGTTTCTGGGTGAGCAAAAACAGGAAG
GCAAAATGCCGCAAAAAAGGGAATAAGGGCGACACGGAAATGTTGAATACTCATACTCTTCCTTTTTCAA
TATTATTGAAGCATTTATCAGGGTTATTGTCTCATGAGCGGATACATATTTGAATGTATTTAGAAAAATA
AACAAATAGGGGTTCCGCGCACATTTCCCCGAAAAGTGCCACCTGACGTCTAAGAAACCATTATTATCAT
GACATTAACCTATAAAAATAGGCGTATCACGAGGCCCTTTCGTC
