Features (pLannotate 1.2.2; 12 found; start..end, strand, type, name):
    137..236     +  misc_feature   bom (fragment): basis of mobility region from pBR322
    242..399     -  CDS            lacZα (fragment): LacZα fragment of β-galactosidase; lacZ fragment
    396..452     +  misc_feature   MCS: pUC18/19 multiple cloning site
    489..505     -  protein_bind   lac operator: The lac repressor binds to the lac operator to inhibit transcription in E. coli. This inhibition can be relieved by adding lactose or isopropyl-β-D-thiogalactopyranoside (IPTG). lac repressor encoded by lacI
    513..543     -  promoter       lac promoter: promoter for the E. coli lac operon
    558..579     -  protein_bind   CAP binding site: CAP binding activates transcription in the presence of cAMP. E. coli catabolite activator protein
    592..684     -  CDS            lacI (fragment): lac repressor; lacI; The lac repressor binds to the lac operator to inhibit transcription in E. coli. This inhibition can be relieved by adding lactose or isopropyl-β-D-thiogalactopyranoside (IPTG).
    705..1325    +  CDS            tetR: TETR2_ECOLX - Experimental evidence at protein level: Swiss-Prot protein existence level 1. TetR is the repressor of the tetracycline resistance element; its N-terminal region forms a helix-turn-helix structure and binds DNA. Binding of tetracycline to TetR reduces the repressor affinity for the tetracycline resistance gene (tetA) promoter operator sites. From Escherichia coli.
   1515..2103    -  rep_origin     ori: high-copy-number ColE1/pMB1/pBR322/pUC origin of replication
   2274..3134    -  CDS            AmpR: β-lactamase; bla; confers resistance to ampicillin, carbenicillin, and related antibiotics
   3135..3239    -  promoter       AmpR promoter: bla
   3334..35      +  CDS            rop (fragment) (across the origin): Rop protein, which maintains plasmids at low copy number; rop
>Addgene plasmid #115947 | pTW120 | addgene full sequence | sequence record 227880 | Addgene NGS Result
TCGCGCGTTTCGGTGATGACGGTGAAAACCTCTGACACATGCAGCTCCCGGAGACGGTCACAGCTTGTCT
GTAAGCGGATGCCGGGAGCAGACAAGCCCGTCAGGGCGCGTCAGCGGGTGTTGGCGGGTGTCGGGGCTGG
CTTAACTATGCGGCATCAGAGCAGATTGTACTGAGAGTGCACCATATGCGGTGTGAAATACCGCACAGAT
GCGTAAGGAGAAAATACCGCATCAGGCGCCATTCGCCATTCAGGCTGCGCAACTGTTGGGAAGGGCGATC
GGTGCGGGCCTCTTCGCTATTACGCCAGCTGGCGAAAGGGGGATGTGCTGCAAGGCGATTAAGTTGGGTA
ACGCCAGGGTTTTCCCAGTCACGACGTTGTAAAACGACGGCCAGTGAATTCGAGCTCGGTACCCGGGGAT
CCTCTAGAGTCGACCTGCAGGCATGCAAGCTTGGCGTAATCATGGTCATAGCTGTTTCCTGTGTGAAATT
GTTATCCGCTCACAATTCCACACAACATACGAGCCGGAAGCATAAAGTGTAAAGCCTGGGGTGCCTAATG
AGTGAGCTAACTCACATTAATTGCGTTGCGCTCACTGCCCGCTTTCCAGTCGGGAAACCTGTCGTGCCAG
CTGCATTAATGAATCGGCCAACGCGCGGGGAGAGGCGGTTTGCGTATTGGGCGCTCTTCCGCTGGTCTCA
CACCATGTCAAGACTCGACAAGAGCAAGGTGATTAACAGTGCACTGGAACTTCTCAATGAAGTTGGGATC
GAGGGGCTGACTACTAGAAAACTCGCACAGAAACTGGGGGTTGAGCAGCCCACCTTGTACTGGCACGTTA
AAAACAAAAGGGCCCTGCTGGATGCTCTGGCCATCGAGATGCTGGATAGGCATCATACCCACTTCTGCCC
TCTGGAAGGAGAATCCTGGCAGGATTTCCTTAGAAACAACGCCAAGTCCTTTCGCTGTGCCCTTCTTAGC
CACCGGGATGGTGCTAAAGTCCATCTCGGCACACGACCAACTGAGAAGCAGTACGAAACTCTCGAGAACC
AGCTGGCCTTTCTCTGTCAACAGGGCTTTTCTCTTGAAAACGCCCTGTACGCACTGAGTGCAGTTGGGCA
CTTTACACTCGGATGTGTTCTGGAGGACCAAGAACATCAGGTGGCAAAGGAAGAGAGGGAGACACCTACG
ACTGACTCCATGCCCCCTCTCTTGAGGCAGGCAATAGAATTGTTCGACCATCAGGGCGCAGAACCCGCCT
TTCTGTTTGGGCTGGAACTGATTATCTGCGGTCTTGAGAAACAGCTGAAGTGCGAGTCCGGGAGCTAATA
ATGAGACCGCTTCCTCGCTCACTGACTCGCTGCGCTCGGTCGTTCGGCTGCGGCGAGCGGTATCAGCTCA
CTCAAAGGCGGTAATACGGTTATCCACAGAATCAGGGGATAACGCAGGAAAGAACATGTGAGCAAAAGGC
CAGCAAAAGGCCAGGAACCGTAAAAAGGCCGCGTTGCTGGCGTTTTTCCATAGGCTCCGCCCCCCTGACG
AGCATCACAAAAATCGACGCTCAAGTCAGAGGTGGCGAAACCCGACAGGACTATAAAGATACCAGGCGTT
TCCCCCTGGAAGCTCCCTCGTGCGCTCTCCTGTTCCGACCCTGCCGCTTACCGGATACCTGTCCGCCTTT
CTCCCTTCGGGAAGCGTGGCGCTTTCTCATAGCTCACGCTGTAGGTATCTCAGTTCGGTGTAGGTCGTTC
GCTCCAAGCTGGGCTGTGTGCACGAACCCCCCGTTCAGCCCGACCGCTGCGCCTTATCCGGTAACTATCG
TCTTGAGTCCAACCCGGTAAGACACGACTTATCGCCACTGGCAGCAGCCACTGGTAACAGGATTAGCAGA
GCGAGGTATGTAGGCGGTGCTACAGAGTTCTTGAAGTGGTGGCCTAACTACGGCTACACTAGAAGAACAG
TATTTGGTATCTGCGCTCTGCTGAAGCCAGTTACCTTCGGAAAAAGAGTTGGTAGCTCTTGATCCGGCAA
ACAAACCACCGCTGGTAGCGGTGGTTTTTTTGTTTGCAAGCAGCAGATTACGCGCAGAAAAAAAGGATCT
CAAGAAGATCCTTTGATCTTTTCTACGGGGTCTGACGCTCAGTGGAACGAAAACTCACGTTAAGGGATTT
TGGTCATGAGATTATCAAAAAGGATCTTCACCTAGATCCTTTTAAATTAAAAATGAAGTTTTAAATCAAT
CTAAAGTATATATGAGTAAACTTGGTCTGACAGTTACCAATGCTTAATCAGTGAGGCACCTATCTCAGCG
ATCTGTCTATTTCGTTCATCCATAGTTGCCTGACTCCCCGTCGTGTAGATAACTACGATACGGGAGGGCT
TACCATCTGGCCCCAGTGCTGCAATGATACCGCGAGACCCACGCTCACCGGCTCCAGATTTATCAGCAAT
AAACCAGCCAGCCGGAAGGGCCGAGCGCAGAAGTGGTCCTGCAACTTTATCCGCCTCCATCCAGTCTATT
AATTGTTGCCGGGAAGCTAGAGTAAGTAGTTCGCCAGTTAATAGTTTGCGCAACGTTGTTGCCATTGCTA
CAGGCATCGTGGTGTCACGCTCGTCGTTTGGTATGGCTTCATTCAGCTCCGGTTCCCAACGATCAAGGCG
AGTTACATGATCCCCCATGTTGTGCAAAAAAGCGGTTAGCTCCTTCGGTCCTCCGATCGTTGTCAGAAGT
AAGTTGGCCGCAGTGTTATCACTCATGGTTATGGCAGCACTGCATAATTCTCTTACTGTCATGCCATCCG
TAAGATGCTTTTCTGTGACTGGTGAGTACTCAACCAAGTCATTCTGAGAATAGTGTATGCGGCGACCGAG
TTGCTCTTGCCCGGCGTCAATACGGGATAATACCGCGCCACATAGCAGAACTTTAAAAGTGCTCATCATT
GGAAAACGTTCTTCGGGGCGAAAACTCTCAAGGATCTTACCGCTGTTGAGATCCAGTTCGATGTAACCCA
CTCGTGCACCCAACTGATCTTCAGCATCTTTTACTTTCACCAGCGTTTCTGGGTGAGCAAAAACAGGAAG
GCAAAATGCCGCAAAAAAGGGAATAAGGGCGACACGGAAATGTTGAATACTCATACTCTTCCTTTTTCAA
TATTATTGAAGCATTTATCAGGGTTATTGTCTCATGAGCGGATACATATTTGAATGTATTTAGAAAAATA
AACAAATAGGGGTTCCGCGCACATTTCCCCGAAAAGTGCCACCTGACGTCTAAGAAACCATTATTATCAT
GACATTAACCTATAAAAATAGGCGTATCACGAGGCCCTTTCGTC
